Addgene plasmid #211204: pBiT3.1-N_EIF2A:1-585
Purpose: Mammalian expression of full-length human EIF2A. N-terminal HiBiT tag.
Depositing lab: Cheryl Arrowsmith. Depositing organization: University of Toronto. Publication: A Target Class Ligandability Evaluation of WD40 Repeat-Containing Proteins. Ackloo S, Li F, Szewczyk M, Seitova A, Loppnau P, Zeng H, Xu J, Ahmad S, Arnautova YA, Baghaie AJ, Beldar S, Bolotokova A, Centrella PA, Chau I, Clark MA, Cuozzo JW, Dehghani-Tafti S, Disch JS, Dong A, Dumas A, Feng JA, Ghiabi P, Gibson E, Gilmer J, Goldman B, Green SR, Guie MA, Guilinger JP, Harms N, Herasymenko O, Houliston S, Hutchinson A, Kearnes S, Keefe AD, Kimani SW, Kramer T, Kutera M, Kwak HA, Lento C, Li Y, Liu J, Loup J, Machado RAC, Mulhern CJ, Perveen S, Righetto GL, Riley P, Shrestha S, Sigel EA, Silva M, Sintchak MD, Slakman BL, Taylor RD, Thompson J, Torng W, Underkoffler C, von Rechenberg M, Walsh RT, Watson I, Wilson DJ, Wolf E, Yadav M, Yazdi AK, Zhang J, Zhang Y, Santhakumar V, Edwards AM, Barsyte-Lovejoy D, Schapira M, Brown PJ, Halabelian L, Arrowsmith CH. J Med Chem. 2025 Jan 23;68(2):1092-1112. doi: 10.1021/acs.jmedchem.4c02010. Epub 2024 Nov 4. PubMed 39495097.
Backbone
  Vector backbone: pBiT3.1-N
  Backbone manufacturer: Promega
  Vector type: Mammalian Expression
  Selectable markers: Neomycin (select with G418)
Growth in bacteria
  Bacterial resistance: Kanamycin, 50 μg/mL
  Growth temperature: 37°C
  Growth strain: DH5alpha
  Copy number: High Copy
Gene/Insert
  Gene/Insert name: EIF2A:M1-I585
  Species: H. sapiens (human)
  Insert size (bp): 1755
  Mutation: wild type
  Entrez Gene: EIF2A (a.k.a. CDA02, EIF-2A, MST089, MSTP004, MSTP089)
  Promoter: CMV
  Tag / fusion protein: MVSGWRLFKKISGSSGGSSG (N terminal on insert)
  Cloning method: Ligation Independent Cloning
  Sequencing primers: 5′ T7; 3′ TTGCTCAGCGGTGGCAGCAG
Resource information
  A portion of this plasmid was derived from a plasmid made by: Mammalian Gene Collection (BC011885.1)
Terms and licenses: Academic/Nonprofit Terms; Industry Terms: Not Available to Industry
Depositor comments: 5' Cloning Site: Xho1 (not destroyed), 3' Cloning Site: Xba1 (not destroyed).
How to cite: pBiT3.1-N_EIF2A:1-585 was a gift from Cheryl Arrowsmith (Addgene plasmid # 211204 ; http://n2t.net/addgene:211204 ; RRID:Addgene_211204)
