[The description below was written by a language model from this plasmid's Addgene catalogue record and pLannotate feature annotations shown in this document.]
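Description:
pBiT3.1-N_EIF2A:1-585 is a mammalian expression plasmid built on Promega's pBiT3.1-N backbone. It encodes full-length, wild-type human EIF2A (residues M1 to I585, a 1,755 bp insert derived from a Mammalian Gene Collection clone) fused at its N terminus to the small HiBiT peptide through a flexible glycine-serine linker. Expression is driven by the CMV immediate-early enhancer and promoter, followed by a chimeric β-globin/immunoglobulin intron that generally improves transcript processing. A T7 promoter just upstream of the coding region serves as a sequencing primer site. The transcript is terminated by an SV40 polyadenylation signal. The insert was introduced by ligation-independent cloning, and the flanking XhoI and XbaI sites are retained.

The plasmid replicates at high copy in E. coli from a ColE1/pUC-type origin and is selected with kanamycin through a neo (nptII) gene driven by the bacterial EM7 promoter. The catalogue lists neomycin/G418 as the mammalian selectable marker. However, the feature table shows only the bacterial EM7 promoter directly upstream of neo, and it also annotates a separate SV40 early promoter–blasticidin S deaminase–synthetic poly(A) cassette that the catalogue does not mention. The mammalian selection options should therefore be checked against the sequence. A single loxP site lies upstream of the EM7 promoter.

HiBiT complements the LgBiT partner to reconstitute NanoLuc luciferase activity, so the tagged protein can be quantified by luminescence in cells or lysates. The plasmid was deposited with a study assessing the ligandability of WD40 repeat-containing proteins, which suggests use in cellular target-engagement or protein-level assays for EIF2A, although the record does not state a specific assay.
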