Features (pLannotate 1.2.2; 17 found; start..end, strand, type, name):
     24..105     -  polyA_signal   SV40 poly(A) signal: SV40 polyadenylation signal
    128..211     -  CDS            large T antigen (fragment): large T antigen from SV40 (simian virus 40)
    276..641     +  enhancer       CMV enhancer: human cytomegalovirus immediate early enhancer
    643..842     +  promoter       CMV promoter: human cytomegalovirus (CMV) immediate early promoter
    981..1113    +  intron         chimeric intron: chimera between introns from human β-globin and immunoglobulin heavy chain genes
   1157..1175    +  promoter       T7 promoter: promoter for bacteriophage T7 RNA polymerase
   1250..3004    +  CDS            EIF2A: EIF2A_HUMAN - Experimental evidence at protein level: Swiss-Prot protein existence level 1. Functions in the early steps of protein synthesis of a small number of specific mRNAs. Acts by directing the binding of methionyl- tRNAi to 40S ribosomal subunits. In contrast to the eIF-2 complex, it binds methionyl-tRNAi to 40S subunits in a codon-dependent manner, whereas the eIF-2 complex binds methionyl-tRNAi to 40S subunits in a GTP-dependent manner. From Homo sapiens (Human).
   3035..3053    +  misc_feature   MCS (fragment): pUC18/19 multiple cloning site
   3102..3223    -  polyA_signal   SV40 poly(A) signal: SV40 polyadenylation signal
   3246..3314    -  CDS            large T antigen (fragment): large T antigen from SV40 (simian virus 40)
   3338..3371    +  protein_bind   loxP: Cre-mediated recombination occurs in the 8-bp core sequence (GCATACAT). Cre recombinase
   3381..3428    +  promoter       EM7 promoter: synthetic bacterial promoter&nbsp
   3460..4251    +  CDS            neo: KKA2_KLEPN - Also known as kan, nptII. Experimental evidence at protein level: Swiss-Prot protein existence level 1. Resistance to kanamycin, neomycin, paromomycin, ribostamycin, butirosin and gentamicin B. From Klebsiella pneumoniae.
   4412..5000    -  rep_origin     ori: high-copy-number ColE1/pMB1/pBR322/pUC origin of replication
   5126..5174    -  polyA_signal   poly(A) signal: synthetic polyadenylation signal
   5198..5596    -  CDS            BSD: blasticidin S deaminase; Aspergillus terreus BSD; confers resistance to blasticidin
   5627..5984    -  promoter       SV40 promoter: SV40 enhancer and early promoter
>Addgene plasmid #211204 | pBiT3.1-N_EIF2A:1-585 | addgene full sequence | sequence record 425901 | Addgene NGS Result
AAGACGCGTTAATTAAGACGTCGGCAGTGAAAAAAATGCTTTATTTGTGAAATTTGTGATGCTATTGCTT
TATTTGTAACCATTATAAGCTGCAATAAACAAGTTAACAACAACAATTGCATTCATTTTATGTTTCAGGT
TCAGGGGGAGGTGTGGGAGGTTTTTTAAAGCAAGTAAAACCTCTACAAATGTGGTATGGCTGATTATGAT
CCGCGGCCGCAATACGTCGACGTTATCAGCTGACTTCGTACGAGAGCCTAGGATTATGGCGCGCCACTAG
TTATTAATAGTAATCAATTACGGGGTCATTAGTTCATAGCCCATATATGGAGTTCCGCGTTACATAACTT
ACGGTAAATGGCCCGCCTGGCTGACCGCCCAACGACCCCCGCCCATTGACGTCAATAATGACGTATGTTC
CCATAGTAACGCCAATAGGGACTTTCCATTGACGTCAATGGGTGGAGTATTTACGGTAAACTGCCCACTT
GGCAGTACATCAAGTGTATCATATGCCAAGTCCGCCCCCTATTGACGTCAATGACGGTAAATGGCCCGCC
TGGCATTATGCCCAGTACATGACCTTACGGGACTTTCCTACTTGGCAGTACATCTACGTATTAGTCATCG
CTATTACCATGGTGATGCGGTTTTGGCAGTACACCAATGGGCGTGGATAGCGGTTTGACTCACGGGGATT
TCCAAGTCTCCACCCCATTGACGTCAATGGGAGTTTGTTTTGGCACCAAAATCAACGGGACTTTCCAAAA
TGTCGTAATAACCCCGCCCCGTTGACGCAAATGGGCGGTAGGCGTGTACGGTGGGAGGTCTATATAAGCA
GAGCTGGTTTAGTGAACCGTCAGATCACTAGAATCTTTATTGCGGTAGTTTATCACAGTTAAATTGCTAA
CGCAGTCAGTGCTTCTGACACAACAGTCTCGAACTTAAGCTGCAGAAGTTGGTCGTGAGGCACTGGGCAG
GTAAGTATCAAGGTTACAAGACAGGTTTAAGGAGACCAATAGAAACTGGGCTTGTCGAGACAGAGAAGAC
TCTTGCGTTTCTGATAGGCACCTATTGGTCTTACTGACATCCACTTTGCCTTTCTCTCCACAGGTGTCCA
CTCCCAGTTCAATTACAGCTCTTAAGGCTAGAGTATTAATACGACTCACTATAGGGGTTAGCGATCGCCA
TGGTGAGCGGCTGGCGGCTGTTCAAGAAGATTAGCGGGAGCTCCGGTGGCTCGAGCGGTATGGCGCCGTC
CACGCCGCTCTTGACAGTCCGAGGATCAGAAGGACTGTACATGGTGAATGGACCACCACATTTTACAGAA
AGCACAGTGTTTCCAAGGGAATCTGGGAAGAATTGCAAAGTCTGTATCTTTAGTAAGGATGGGACCTTGT
TTGCCTGGGGCAATGGAGAAAAAGTAAATATTATCAGTGTCACTAACAAGGGACTACTGCACTCCTTCGA
CCTCCTGAAGGCAGTTTGCCTTGAATTCTCACCCAAAAATACTGTCCTGGCAACGTGGCAGCCTTACACT
ACTTCTAAAGATGGCACAGCTGGGATACCCAACCTACAACTTTATGATGTGAAAACTGGGACATGTTTGA
AATCTTTCATCCAGAAAAAAATGCAAAATTGGTGTCCATCCTGGTCAGAAGATGAAACTCTTTGTGCCCG
CAATGTTAACAATGAAGTTCACTTCTTTGAAAACAACAATTTTAACACAATTGCAAATAAATTGCATTTG
CAAAAAATTAATGACTTTGTATTATCACCTGGACCCCAACCATACAAGGTGGCTGTCTATGTTCCAGGAA
GTAAAGGTGCACCTTCATTTGTTAGATTATATCAGTACCCCAACTTTGCTGGACCTCATGCAGCTTTAGC
TAATAAAAGTTTCTTTAAGGCAGATAAAGTTACAATGCTGTGGAATAAAAAAGCTACTGCTGTGTTGGTA
ATAGCTAGCACAGATGTTGACAAGACAGGAGCTTCCTACTATGGAGAACAAACTCTACACTACATTGCAA
CAAATGGAGAAAGTGCTGTAGTGCAATTACCAAAAAATGGCCCCATTTATGATGTAGTTTGGAATTCTAG
TTCTACTGAGTTTTGTGCTGTATATGGTTTTATGCCTGCCAAAGCGACAATTTTCAACTTGAAATGTGAT
CCTGTATTTGACTTTGGAACTGGTCCTCGTAATGCAGCCTACTATAGCCCTCATGGACATATATTAGTAT
TAGCTGGATTTGGAAATCTGAGGGGACAAATGGAAGTGTGGGATGTGAAAAACTACAAACTTATTTCTAA
ACCGGTGGCTTCTGATTCTACATATTTTGCTTGGTGCCCGGATGGTGAGCATATTTTAACAGCTACATGT
GCTCCCAGGTTACGGGTTAATAATGGATACAAAATTTGGCATTATACTGGCTCTATCTTGCACAAGTATG
ATGTGCCATCAAATGCAGAATTATGGCAGGTTTCTTGGCAGCCATTTTTGGATGGAATATTTCCAGCAAA
AACAATAACTTACCAAGCAGTTCCAAGTGAAGTACCCAATGAGGAACCTAAAGTTGCAACAGCTTATAGA
CCCCCAGCTTTAAGAAATAAACCAATCACCAATTCCAAATTGCATGAAGAGGAACCACCTCAGAATATGA
AACCACAATCAGGAAACGATAAGCCATTATCAAAAACAGCTCTTAAAAATCAAAGGAAGCATGAAGCTAA
GAAAGCTGCAAAGCAGGAAGCAAGAAGTGACAAGAGTCCAGATTTGGCACCTACTCCTGCCCCACAGAGC
ACACCACGAAACACTGTCTCTCAGTCAATTTCTGGGGACCCTGAGATAGACAAAAAAATCAAGAACCTAA
AGAAGAAACTGAAAGCAATCGAACAACTGAAAGAACAAGCAGCAACTGGAAAACAGCTAGAAAAAAATCA
GTTGGAGAAAATTCAGAAAGAAACAGCCCTTCTCCAGGAGCTGGAAGATTTGGAATTGGGTATTTAATCT
AGAGGTCAAGCTTCGGGGGTTTAAACCTGCAGGCATGCAAGCTGATTTGGCTGCTGCCACCGCTGAGCAA
GGCCGCTTCGAGCAGACATGATAAGATACATTGATGAGTTTGGACAAACCACAACTAGAATGCAGTGAAA
AAAATGCTTTATTTGTGAAATTTGTGATGCTATTGCTTTATTTGTAACCATTATAAGCTGCAATAAACAA
GTTAACAACAACAATTGCATTCATTTTATGTTTCAGGTTCAGGGGGAGATGTGGGAGGTTTTTTTAAGCA
AGTAAAACCTCTACAAATGTGGTAAAATCTTAATTAAGACTTCTAATATAACTTCGTATAGCATACATTA
TACGAAGTTATGGTTCCACTGTTGACAATTAATCATCGGCATAGTATATCGGCATAGTATAATACGACAA
GGTGAGGAACTAAACCCAGGAGGCAGATCATGATTGAACAAGATGGATTGCACGCAGGTTCTCCGGCCGC
TTGGGTGGAGAGGCTATTCGGCTATGACTGGGCACAACAGACAATCGGCTGCTCTGATGCCGCCGTGTTC
CGGCTGTCAGCGCAGGGGCGCCCGGTTCTTTTTGTCAAGACCGACCTGTCCGGTGCCCTGAATGAACTGC
AGGACGAGGCAGCGCGGCTATCGTGGCTGGCCACGACGGGCGTTCCTTGCGCAGCTGTGCTCGACGTTGT
CACTGAAGCGGGAAGGGACTGGCTGCTATTGGGCGAAGTGCCGGGGCAGGATCTCCTGTCATCTCACCTT
GCTCCTGCCGAGAAAGTATCCATCATGGCTGATGCAATGCGGCGGCTGCATACGCTTGATCCGGCTACCT
GCCCATTCGACCACCAAGCGAAACATCGCATCGAGCGAGCACGTACTCGGATGGAAGCCGGTCTTGTCGA
TCAGGATGATCTGGACGAAGAGCATCAGGGGCTCGCGCCAGCCGAACTGTTCGCCAGGCTCAAGGCGCGC
ATGCCCGACGGCGAGGATCTCGTCGTGACCCATGGCGATGCCTGCTTGCCGAATATCATGGTGGAAAATG
GCCGCTTTTCTGGATTCATCGACTGTGGCCGGCTGGGTGTGGCGGACCGCTATCAGGACATAGCGTTGGC
TACCCGTGATATTGCTGAAGAGCTTGGCGGCGAATGGGCTGACCGCTTCCTCGTGCTTTACGGTATCGCC
GCTCCCGATTCGCAGCGCATCGCCTTCTATCGCCTTCTTGACGAGTTCTTCTGATTCGAAATGACCGACC
AAGCGACGCCCAACCGGTATCAGCTCACTCAAAGGCGGTAATACGGTTATCCACAGAATCAGGGGATAAC
GCAGGAAAGAACATGTGAGCAAAAGGCCAGCAAAAGGCCAGGAACCGTAAAAAGGCCGCGTTGCTGGCGT
TTTTCCATAGGCTCCGCCCCCCTGACGAGCATCACAAAAATCGACGCTCAAGTCAGAGGTGGCGAAACCC
GACAGGACTATAAAGATACCAGGCGTTTCCCCCTGGAAGCTCCCTCGTGCGCTCTCCTGTTCCGACCCTG
CCGCTTACCGGATACCTGTCCGCCTTTCTCCCTTCGGGAAGCGTGGCGCTTTCTCATAGCTCACGCTGTA
GGTATCTCAGTTCGGTGTAGGTCGTTCGCTCCAAGCTGGGCTGTGTGCACGAACCCCCCGTTCAGCCCGA
CCGCTGCGCCTTATCCGGTAACTATCGTCTTGAGTCCAACCCGGTAAGACACGACTTATCGCCACTGGCA
GCAGCCACTGGTAACAGGATTAGCAGAGCGAGGTATGTAGGCGGTGCTACAGAGTTCTTGAAGTGGTGGC
CTAACTACGGCTACACTAGAAGGACAGTATTTGGTATCTGCGCTCTGCTGAAGCCAGTTACCTTCGGAAA
AAGAGTTGGTAGCTCTTGATCCGGCAAACAAACCACCGCTGGTAGCGGTGGTTTTTTTGTTTGCAAGCAG
CAGATTACGCGCAGAAAAAAAGGATTTCAAGAAGATCCTTTGATCTTTTCTACGGGGTCTGACGCTCAGT
GGAACGAAAACTCACGTTAAGGGATTTTGGTCATGAGATTATCAAAAAGGATCTTCACCTAGATCCTTTT
ATAGTCCGGAATCGTCACACAAAAAACCAACACACAGATGTAATGAAAATAAAGATATTTTATTGCGGCC
ATCGTGATGGCTAGAGTTTAGCCCTCCCACACATAACCAGAGGGCAGCAATTCACGAATCCCAACTGCCG
TCGGCTGTCCATCACTGTCCTTCACTATGGCTTTGATCCCAGGATGCAGATCGAGAAGCACCTGTCGGCA
CCGTCCGCAGGGGCTCAAGATGCCCCTGTTCTCATTTCCGATCGCGACGATACAAGTCAGGTTGCCAGCT
GCCGCAGCAGCAGCAGTGCCCAGCACCACGAGTTCTGCACAAGGTCCCCCAGTAAAATGATATACATTGA
CACCAGTGAAGATGCGGCCGTCGCTAGAGAGAGCTGCGCTGGCGACGCTGTAGTCTTCAGAGATGGGGAT
GCTGTTGATTGTAGCCGTTGCTCTTTCAATGAGGGTGGATTCTTCTTGAGACAAAGGCTTGGCCATGGTG
GCGCTAGTGTCAGAAGAATCGAGCTTTTTGCAAAAGCCTAGGCCTCCAAAAAAGCCTCCTCACTACTTCT
GGAATAGCTCAGAGGCCGAGGCGGCCTCGGCCTCTGCATAAATAAAAAAAATTAGTCAGCCATGGGGCGG
AGAATGGGCGGAACTGGGCGGAGTTAGGGGCGGGATGGGCGGAGTTAGGGGCGGGACTATGGTTGCTGAC
TAATTGAGATGCATGCTTTGCATACTTCTGCCTGCTGGGGAGCCTGGGGACTTTCCACACCTGGTTGCTG
ACTAATTGAGATGCATGCTTTGCATACTTCTGCCTGCTGGGGAGCCTGGGGACTTTCCACACCCTAACTG
ACACACATTCCACAGCTGGTTCTTTCCGCCTCAGAAGGTACCTAACCAAGTTCCTCTTTCAGAGGTTATT
TCAGGCCATGGTGCTGCGC
