>Addgene plasmid #211204 | pBiT3.1-N_EIF2A:1-585 | depositor partial sequence | sequence record 411886 | Insert sequence
ATGGCGCCGTCCACGCCGCTCTTGACAGTCCGAGGATCAGAAGGACTGTACATGGTGAATGGACCACCAC
ATTTTACAGAAAGCACAGTGTTTCCAAGGGAATCTGGGAAGAATTGCAAAGTCTGTATCTTTAGTAAGGA
TGGGACCTTGTTTGCCTGGGGCAATGGAGAAAAAGTAAATATTATCAGTGTCACTAACAAGGGACTACTG
CACTCCTTCGACCTCCTGAAGGCAGTTTGCCTTGAATTCTCACCCAAAAATACTGTCCTGGCAACGTGGC
AGCCTTACACTACTTCTAAAGATGGCACAGCTGGGATACCCAACCTACAACTTTATGATGTGAAAACTGG
GACATGTTTGAAATCTTTCATCCAGAAAAAAATGCAAAATTGGTGTCCATCCTGGTCAGAAGATGAAACT
CTTTGTGCCCGCAATGTTAACAATGAAGTTCACTTCTTTGAAAACAACAATTTTAACACAATTGCAAATA
AATTGCATTTGCAAAAAATTAATGACTTTGTATTATCACCTGGACCCCAACCATACAAGGTGGCTGTCTA
TGTTCCAGGAAGTAAAGGTGCACCTTCATTTGTTAGATTATATCAGTACCCCAACTTTGCTGGACCTCAT
GCAGCTTTAGCTAATAAAAGTTTCTTTAAGGCAGATAAAGTTACAATGCTGTGGAATAAAAAAGCTACTG
CTGTGTTGGTAATAGCTAGCACAGATGTTGACAAGACAGGAGCTTCCTACTATGGAGAACAAACTCTACA
CTACATTGCAACAAATGGAGAAAGTGCTGTAGTGCAATTACCAAAAAATGGCCCCATTTATGATGTAGTT
TGGAATTCTAGTTCTACTGAGTTTTGTGCTGTATATGGTTTTATGCCTGCCAAAGCGACAATTTTCAACT
TGAAATGTGATCCTGTATTTGACTTTGGAACTGGTCCTCGTAATGCAGCCTACTATAGCCCTCATGGACA
TATATTAGTATTAGCTGGATTTGGAAATCTGAGGGGACAAATGGAAGTGTGGGATGTGAAAAACTACAAA
CTTATTTCTAAACCGGTGGCTTCTGATTCTACATATTTTGCTTGGTGCCCGGATGGTGAGCATATTTTAA
CAGCTACATGTGCTCCCAGGTTACGGGTTAATAATGGATACAAAATTTGGCATTATACTGGCTCTATCTT
GCACAAGTATGATGTGCCATCAAATGCAGAATTATGGCAGGTTTCTTGGCAGCCATTTTTGGATGGAATA
TTTCCAGCAAAAACAATAACTTACCAAGCAGTTCCAAGTGAAGTACCCAATGAGGAACCTAAAGTTGCAA
CAGCTTATAGACCCCCAGCTTTAAGAAATAAACCAATCACCAATTCCAAATTGCATGAAGAGGAACCACC
TCAGAATATGAAACCACAATCAGGAAACGATAAGCCATTATCAAAAACAGCTCTTAAAAATCAAAGGAAG
CATGAAGCTAAGAAAGCTGCAAAGCAGGAAGCAAGAAGTGACAAGAGTCCAGATTTGGCACCTACTCCTG
CCCCACAGAGCACACCACGAAACACTGTCTCTCAGTCAATTTCTGGGGACCCTGAGATAGACAAAAAAAT
CAAGAACCTAAAGAAGAAACTGAAAGCAATCGAACAACTGAAAGAACAAGCAGCAACTGGAAAACAGCTA
GAAAAAAATCAGTTGGAGAAAATTCAGAAAGAAACAGCCCTTCTCCAGGAGCTGGAAGATTTGGAATTGG
GTATT
